Addgene plasmid #180537: KTK_222
Purpose: Entry vector containing K.rhaeticus native promoter pCyd (200 bases upstream from gene start codon)
Depositing lab: Tom Ellis. Depositing organization: Imperial College London. Publication: Komagataeibacter Tool Kit (KTK): A Modular Cloning System for Multigene Constructs and Programmed Protein Secretion from Cellulose Producing Bacteria. Goosens VJ, Walker KT, Aragon SM, Singh A, Senthivel VR, Dekker L, Caro-Astorga J, Buat MLA, Song W, Lee KY, Ellis T. ACS Synth Biol. 2021 Dec 17;10(12):3422-3434. doi: 10.1021/acssynbio.1c00358. Epub 2021 Nov 12. PubMed 34767345.
Backbone
  Vector backbone: pSEVA331
  Vector type: Bacterial Expression
Growth in bacteria
  Bacterial resistance: Ampicillin, 100 μg/mL
  Growth temperature: 37°C
  Growth strain: DH5alpha
  Copy number: High Copy
Gene/Insert
  Gene/Insert name: K.rhaeticus native promoter pCyd (200 bases upstream from gene start codon)
  Species: K. rhaeticus
  Cloning method: Restriction Enzyme; 5′ cloning site unknown (unknown if destroyed)
Terms and licenses: Academic/Nonprofit Terms; Industry Terms: Not Available to Industry
Depositor comments: Read the preprint at https://www.biorxiv.org/content/10.1101/2021.06.09.447691v1.full
How to cite: KTK_222 was a gift from Tom Ellis (Addgene plasmid # 180537 ; http://n2t.net/addgene:180537 ; RRID:Addgene_180537)
