[The description below was written by a language model from this plasmid's Addgene catalogue record and pLannotate feature annotations shown in this document.]
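Description:
KTK_222 is a small bacterial entry (part-storage) vector from the Komagataeibacter Tool Kit, a modular cloning system for assembling multigene constructs in cellulose-producing bacteria. Its payload is pCyd, a native promoter from K. rhaeticus, defined in the record as the 200 bases immediately upstream of the start codon of the corresponding gene. The plasmid is meant as a source of this promoter part for later assembly steps rather than as a finished expression construct. No coding sequence, reporter or terminator is recorded downstream of the promoter.

The sequenced plasmid is about 2.1 kb. Automated annotation finds only three features: a β-lactamase gene (AmpR), its bla promoter, and a high-copy ColE1/pUC-type origin of replication. These agree with the catalogue fields, which list ampicillin selection and high-copy propagation in E. coli. The promoter insert was not annotated, as expected for a non-standard native sequence, and it presumably lies in the unannotated region outside the marker and origin. The record does not state the flanking restriction sites or overhangs used to release the part, and the 5′ cloning site is listed as unknown.

The catalogue names pSEVA331 as the backbone, but the feature table shows only a minimal ampicillin-resistant, pUC-origin plasmid. The stated backbone may therefore refer to the toolkit's destination vectors rather than to this entry plasmid, though the record does not resolve this. With only an E. coli origin detected, KTK_222 is best regarded as a cloning intermediate. It supplies a native K. rhaeticus promoter for driving gene expression once it has been assembled into a vector suited to Komagataeibacter.
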