Features (pLannotate 1.2.2; 3 found; start..end, strand, type, name):
     97..957     -  CDS            AmpR: β-lactamase; bla; confers resistance to ampicillin, carbenicillin, and related antibiotics
    958..1062    -  promoter       AmpR promoter: bla
   1165..1753    +  rep_origin     ori: high-copy-number ColE1/pMB1/pBR322/pUC origin of replication
>Addgene plasmid #180537 | KTK_222 | addgene full sequence | sequence record 358816 | Addgene NGS Result
AAGATTATCAAAAAGGATCTTCACCTAGATCCTTTTAAATTAAAAATGAAGTTTTAAATCAATCTAAAGT
ATATATGAGTAAACTTGGTCTGACAGTTACCAATGCTTAATCAGTGAGGCACCTATCTCAGCGATCTGTC
TATTTCGTTCATCCATAGTTGCCTGACTCCCCGTCGTGTAGATAACTACGATACGGGAGGGCTTACCATC
TGGCCCCAGTGCTGCAATGATACCGCGGGACCCACGCTCACCGGCTCCAGATTTATCAGCAATAAACCAG
CCAGCCGGAAGGGCCGAGCGCAGAAGTGGTCCTGCAACTTTATCCGCCTCCATCCAGTCTATTAATTGTT
GCCGGGAAGCTAGAGTAAGTAGTTCGCCAGTTAATAGTTTGCGCAACGTTGTTGCCATTGCTACAGGCAT
CGTGGTGTCACGCTCGTCGTTTGGTATGGCTTCATTCAGCTCCGGTTCCCAACGATCAAGGCGAGTTACA
TGATCCCCCATGTTGTGCAAAAAAGCGGTTAGCTCCTTCGGTCCTCCGATCGTTGTCAGAAGTAAGTTGG
CCGCAGTGTTATCACTCATGGTTATGGCAGCACTGCATAATTCTCTTACTGTCATGCCATCCGTAAGATG
CTTTTCTGTGACTGGTGAGTACTCAACCAAGTCATTCTGAGAATAGTGTATGCGGCGACCGAGTTGCTCT
TGCCCGGCGTCAATACGGGATAATACCGCGCCACATAGCAGAACTTTAAAAGTGCTCATCATTGGAAAAC
GTTCTTCGGGGCGAAAACTCTCAAGGATCTTACCGCTGTTGAGATCCAGTTCGATGTAACCCACTCGTGC
ACCCAACTGATCTTCAGCATCTTTTACTTTCACCAGCGTTTCTGGGTGAGCAAAAACAGGAAGGCAAAAT
GCCGCAAAAAAGGGAATAAGGGCGACACGGAAATGTTGAATACTCATACTCTTCCTTTTTCAATATTATT
GAAGCATTTATCAGGGTTATTGTCTCATGAGCGGATACATATTTGAATGTATTTAGAAAAATAAACAAAT
AGGGGTTCCGCGCACATTTCCCCGAAAAGTGCCACCTGTCATGACCAAAATCCCTTAACGTGAGTTTTCG
TTCCACTGAGCGTCAGACCCCGTAGAAAAGATCAAAGGATCTTCTTGAGATCCTTTTTTTCTGCGCGTAA
TCTGCTGCTTGCAAACAAAAAAACCACCGCTACCAGCGGTGGTTTGTTTGCCGGATCAAGAGCTACCAAC
TCTTTTTCCGAAGGTAACTGGCTTCAGCAGAGCGCAGATACCAAATACTGTTCTTCTAGTGTAGCCGTAG
TTAGGCCACCACTTCAAGAACTCTGTAGCACCGCCTACATACCTCGCTCTGCTAATCCTGTTACCAGTGG
CTGCTGCCAGTGGCGATAAGTCGTGTCTTACCGGGTTGGACTCAAGACGATAGTTACCGGATAAGGCGCA
GCGGTCGGGCTGAACGGGGGGTTCGTGCACACAGCCCAGCTTGGAGCGAACGACCTACACCGAACTGAGA
TACCTACAGCGTGAGCTATGAGAAAGCGCCACGCTTCCCGAAGGGAGAAAGGCGGACAGGTATCCGGTAA
GCGGCAGGGTCGGAACAGGAGAGCGCACGAGGGAGCTTCCAGGGGGAAACGCCTGGTATCTTTATAGTCC
TGTCGGGTTTCGCCACCTCTGACTTGAGCGTCGATTTTTGTGATGCTCGTCAGGGGGGCGGAGCCTATGG
AAAAACGCCAGCAACGCGGCCTTTTTACGGTTCCTGGCCTTTTGCTGGCCTTTTGCTCACATGTTCTTTC
CTGCGTTATCCCCTGATTCTGTGGATAACCGTAGTCGGTCTCTGACCTCGCGCATATCCGCGCAACTAAC
TAATTGTTTTTATAAATTAATTTACGTCCCATGCTGTGTATCAGGCGCTGATCGGCCTGTCGTTCAGGGG
TGTTCGCGGGGTGATGTCGCCGGGTCGTGTCCCCTGCCTGCCGCAGGGATTCCTGTCCTGCTCAGGATCT
TTTTTAAAGAAGACCGATTTTCTCCTTCTTGACATCATGGCTGAGACC
